>Addgene plasmid #239955 | pLenti-CMV-MFSD6-mNeon-Puro | addgene full sequence | sequence record 480225 | Addgene NGS Result
TTGAGATCCTTTTTTTCTGCGCGTAATCTGCTGCTTGCAAACAAAAAAACCACCGCTACCAGCGGTGGTT
TGTTTGCCGGATCAAGAGCTACCAACTCTTTTTCCGAAGGTAACTGGCTTCAGCAGAGCGCAGATACCAA
ATACTGTTCTTCTAGTGTAGCCGTAGTTAGGCCACCACTTCAAGAACTCTGTAGCACCGCCTACATACCT
CGCTCTGCTAATCCTGTTACCAGTGGCTGCTGCCAGTGGCGATAAGTCGTGTCTTACCGGGTTGGACTCA
AGACGATAGTTACCGGATAAGGCGCAGCGGTCGGGCTGAACGGGGGGTTCGTGCACACAGCCCAGCTTGG
AGCGAACGACCTACACCGAACTGAGATACCTACAGCGTGAGCTATGAGAAAGCGCCACGCTTCCCGAAGG
GAGAAAGGCGGACAGGTATCCGGTAAGCGGCAGGGTCGGAACAGGAGAGCGCACGAGGGAGCTTCCAGGG
GGAAACGCCTGGTATCTTTATAGTCCTGTCGGGTTTCGCCACCTCTGACTTGAGCGTCGATTTTTGTGAT
GCTCGTCAGGGGGGCGGAGCCTATGGAAAAACGCCAGCAACGCGGCCTTTTTACGGTTCCTGGCCTTTTG
CTGGCCTTTTGCTCACATGTTCTTTCCTGCGTTATCCCCTGATTCTGTGGATAACCGTATTACCGCCTTT
GAGTGAGCTGATACCGCTCGCCGCAGCCGAACGACCGAGCGCAGCGAGTCAGTGAGCGAGGAAGCGGAAG
AGCGCCCAATACGCAAACCGCCTCTCCCCGCGCGTTGGCCGATTCATTAATGCAGCTGGCACGACAGGTT
TCCCGACTGGAAAGCGGGCAGTGAGCGCAACGCAATTAATGTGAGTTAGCTCACTCATTAGGCACCCCAG
GCTTTACACTTTATGCTTCCGGCTCGTATGTTGTGTGGAATTGTGAGCGGATAACAATTTCACACAGGAA
ACAGCTATGACCATGATTACGCCAAGCGCGCAATTAACCCTCACTAAAGGGAACAAAAGCTGGAGCTGCA
AGCTTAATGTAGTCTTATGCAATACTCTTGTAGTCTTGCAACATGGTAACGATGAGTTAGCAACATGCCT
TACAAGGAGAGAAAAAGCACCGTGCATGCCGATTGGTGGAAGTAAGGTGGTACGATCGTGCCTTATTAGG
AAGGCAACAGACGGGTCTGACATGGATTGGACGAACCACTGAATTGCCGCATTGCAGAGATATTGTATTT
AAGTGCCTAGCTCGATACATAAACGGGTCTCTCTGGTTAGACCAGATCTGAGCCTGGGAGCTCTCTGGCT
AACTAGGGAACCCACTGCTTAAGCCTCAATAAAGCTTGCCTTGAGTGCTTCAAGTAGTGTGTGCCCGTCT
GTTGTGTGACTCTGGTAACTAGAGATCCCTCAGACCCTTTTAGTCAGTGTGGAAAATCTCTAGCAGTGGC
GCCCGAACAGGGACTTGAAAGCGAAAGGGAAACCAGAGGAGCTCTCTCGACGCAGGACTCGGCTTGCTGA
AGCGCGCACGGCAAGAGGCGAGGGGCGGCGACTGGTGAGTACGCCAAAAATTTTGACTAGCGGAGGCTAG
AAGGAGAGAGATGGGTGCGAGAGCGTCAGTATTAAGCGGGGGAGAATTAGATCGCGATGGGAAAAAATTC
GGTTAAGGCCAGGGGGAAAGAAAAAATATAAATTAAAACATATAGTATGGGCAAGCAGGGAGCTAGAACG
ATTCGCAGTTAATCCTGGCCTGTTAGAAACATCAGAAGGCTGTAGACAAATACTGGGACAGCTACAACCA
TCCCTTCAGACAGGATCAGAAGAACTTAGATCATTATATAATACAGTAGCAACCCTCTATTGTGTGCATC
AAAGGATAGAGATAAAAGACACCAAGGAAGCTTTAGACAAGATAGAGGAAGAGCAAAACAAAAGTAAGAC
CACCGCACAGCAAGCGGCCGCTGATCTTCAGACCTGGAGGAGGAGATATGAGGGACAATTGGAGAAGTGA
ATTATATAAATATAAAGTAGTAAAAATTGAACCATTAGGAGTAGCACCCACCAAGGCAAAGAGAAGAGTG
GTGCAGAGAGAAAAAAGAGCAGTGGGAATAGGAGCTTTGTTCCTTGGGTTCTTGGGAGCAGCAGGAAGCA
CTATGGGCGCAGCGTCAATGACGCTGACGGTACAGGCCAGACAATTATTGTCTGGTATAGTGCAGCAGCA
GAACAATTTGCTGAGGGCTATTGAGGCGCAACAGCATCTGTTGCAACTCACAGTCTGGGGCATCAAGCAG
CTCCAGGCAAGAATCCTGGCTGTGGAAAGATACCTAAAGGATCAACAGCTCCTGGGGATTTGGGGTTGCT
CTGGAAAACTCATTTGCACCACTGCTGTGCCTTGGAATGCTAGTTGGAGTAATAAATCTCTGGAACAGAT
TTGGAATCACACGACCTGGATGGAGTGGGACAGAGAAATTAACAATTACACAAGCTTAATACACTCCTTA
ATTGAAGAATCGCAAAACCAGCAAGAAAAGAATGAACAAGAATTATTGGAATTAGATAAATGGGCAAGTT
TGTGGAATTGGTTTAACATAACAAATTGGCTGTGGTATATAAAATTATTCATAATGATAGTAGGAGGCTT
GGTAGGTTTAAGAATAGTTTTTGCTGTACTTTCTATAGTGAATAGAGTTAGGCAGGGATATTCACCATTA
TCGTTTCAGACCCACCTCCCAACCCCGAGGGGACCCGACAGGCCCGAAGGAATAGAAGAAGAAGGTGGAG
AGAGAGACAGAGACAGATCCATTCGATTAGTGAACGGATCTCGACGGTATCGGTTAACTTTTAAAAGAAA
AGGGGGGATTGGGGGGTACAGTGCAGGGGAAAGAATAGTAGACATAATAGCAACAGACATACAAACTAAA
GAATTACAAAAACAAATTACAAAATTCAAAATTTTATCGATAAGCTTGGGAGTTCCGCGTTACATAACTT
ACGGTAAATGGCCCGCCTGGCTGACCGCCCAACGACCCCCGCCCATTGACGTCAATAATGACGTATGTTC
CCATAGTAACGCCAATAGGGACTTTCCATTGACGTCAATGGGTGGAGTATTTACGGTAAACTGCCCACTT
GGCAGTACATCAAGTGTATCATATGCCAAGTACGCCCCCTATTGACGTCAATGACGGTAAATGGCCCGCC
TGGCATTATGCCCAGTACATGACCTTATGGGACTTTCCTACTTGGCAGTACATCTACGTATTAGTCATCG
CTATTACCATGGTGATGCGGTTTTGGCAGTACATCAATGGGCGTGGATAGCGGTTTGACTCACGGGGATT
TCCAAGTCTCCACCCCATTGACGTCAATGGGAGTTTGTTTTGGCACCAAAATCAACGGGACTTTCCAAAA
TGTCGTAACAACTCCGCCCCATTGACGCAAATGGGCGGTAGGCGTGTACGGTGGGAGGTCTATATAAGCA
GAGCTCGTTTAGTGAACCGTCAGATCGCCTGGAGACGCCATCCACGCTGTTTTGACCTCCATAGAAGACA
CCGACTCTAGTCCAGTGTGGTGGAATTCTGCAGATATGGCAGATGATAAAGTTGCTATCTTAACGGATGA
TGAAGAGGAACAGAAGAGAAAGTATGTGCTTGCAGATCCCTTTAATGGTATTTCCAGGGAACCAGAACCA
CCTTCGAATGAAACACCTTCCTCCACAGAAACATCTGCTATTCCTGAGGAGGAAATAGACTGGATAGAGA
AACATTGTGTTAAGATAAACAACGATCTTCTAATTTCCAAGGTCTTTTATTTTTTCTTTTACTCTGCCTA
TGGCTCTCTCTATCCCCTTTTGCCTGTGTATTACAAACAGCTGGGAATGTCTCCAAGCCAGAGTGGACTA
CTAGTAGGTATTCGTTACTTCATTGAATTCTGCAGTGCCCCCTTTTGGGGTGTAGTTGCAGACCGCTTTA
AAAAAGGCAAAATTGTCCTCCTCTTTTCTCTTTTGTGTTGGGTTTTATTCAACCTGGGCATTGGATTTGT
CAAACCTGCTACCTTGAGATGTGTACCAAAGATTCGCCCAACAACTCACCCCACCAATGCAAGTCACCAG
TTAACTATCCTGCCAACAAATTCTTCCTTTACCTCTTTCCTCACCATATCACCAAAAATGCGTGAGAAAA
GAAACCTTTTGGAAACAAGGCTCAATGTCTCAGACACCGTTACTTTGCCAACAGCTCCAAACATGAACAG
TGAACCCACTCTGCAGCCCCAGACAGGTGAAATTACTAACCGTATGATGGACTTGACTTTGAACTCAAGC
ACAGCAACCCCTGTCTCCCCAGGAAGCGTAACCAAGGAGACAACCACTGTTATTGTTACCACCACCAAAT
CTTTACCTTCTGACCAAGTCATGCTTGTTTATGATCAACAAGAAGTTGAAGCTATATTCTTGGTGATCTT
GGTAGTTGTCATAATAGGAGAATTTTTCAGTGCCTCTTCTGTCACAATCGTAGACACGGTCACACTCCAG
TATCTGGGAAAACACAGAGATCGCTATGGGTTGCAGCGCATGTGGGGCTCCCTGGGCTGGGGCCTGGCGA
TGCTGTCTGTGGGCATCGGGATCGACTACACCCACATCGAAGTGCTCATCGATGGAAAGGGGTGTAAGCC
CCCCGAGTACAGGAATTACCAGATCGTCTTCATCGTCTTCGGCGTTCTCATGACCATGGCCTTGATCGTT
GCCACTCAGTTCCGGTTCCGCTACAACCATTTCAAAAACGATGATTCTAAAGGGAAAGAGGTGGAGATCC
CGCAGGTGGAAAGGAACAACTCTACAGAGTCCTCTGAGGAGACACCAACCACCACAAGCCACTCGCAGGC
CTTCAACTTTTGGGACTTAATCAAGCTGCTCTGCAGCGTGCAGTATGGCTCAGTGCTGTTTGTGGCTTGG
TTCATGGGTTTTGGATATGGCTTCGTGTTCACCTTTCTCTACTGGCATTTGGAAGACCTCAATGGAACTA
CAACCCTCTTTGGGGTCTGTTCAGTCCTGAGTCATGTGTCTGAGCTGACAGCATATTTTTTTAGTCACAA
GCTTATTGAATTGATCGGCCACATCAGGGTTCTGTACATTGGCCTGGCCTGCAATACGGCTCGCTATATT
TATATTTCCTACCTGGAGAATGCCTGGACTGTTCTCCCCATGGAAGTTCTTCAAGGAGTGACACACGCGG
CCATCTGGGCAGCATGCATTTCTTACCTCAGTGCAGCCGTTCCCCCTGAGCTGAGGACATCTGCTCAGGG
CATCCTGCAGGGCCTTCACCTGGGTTTGGGAAGAGGATGTGGTGCCATGATCGGAGGCGTGTTAGTCAAT
TATTTTGGGGCTGCTGCAACCTTCCGAGGAATTGGCATGGCCTGCTTGGTGATCCTACTGCTCTTTGCCC
TGATCCAGTGGCTGGCAGTGCCAGATGAGGAAGAAGACAAGACAATGTTGGCAGAAAGAATTCCTGTTCC
CTCCAGTCCCGTTCCTATAGCAACCATCGACTTGGTACAGCAACAGACAGAAGATGTCATGCCACGCATT
GAGCCCAGACTTCCACCCAAGAAAACTAAGCACCAGGAAGAACAGGAAGATGTGAACAAACCAGCCTGGG
GAGTCAGCTCTTCTCCCTGGGTGACCTTTGTCTATGCACTCTACCAAATTAAAGAGATGATGCAACTCAC
AAGAGACAACCGTGCTTCTGAGATACAGCCTTTACAGGGGACCAATGAGAATAGGGAAAATTCTCCTGCT
GGTAGAGCCCAGCCTGTCCCATGTGAGACTCACTCTGACCCATCTAGAAACCAGCCATCCCCTGACGCAG
CAGCATCTCAGACGCAGACCAGCCCCGCTCACCCCAGTGTGGACCCGTGCACAGAGGAGAGTGAAGAGCA
GCAGGCTCAGCTGGCCGCGGGAGGACACGGATCCGGCGGAGTGAGCAAGGGCGAGGAGGATAACATGGCC
TCTCTCCCAGCGACACATGAGTTACACATCTTTGGCTCCATCAACGGTGTGGACTTTGACATGGTGGGTC
AGGGCACCGGCAATCCAAATGATGGTTATGAGGAGTTAAACCTGAAGTCCACCAAGGGTGACCTCCAGTT
CTCCCCCTGGATTCTGGTCCCTCATATCGGGTATGGCTTCCATCAGTACCTGCCCTACCCTGACGGGATG
TCGCCTTTCCAGGCCGCCATGGTAGATGGCTCCGGCTACCAAGTCCATCGCACAATGCAGTTTGAAGATG
GTGCCTCCCTTACTGTTAACTACCGCTACACCTACGAGGGAAGCCACATCAAAGGAGAGGCCCAGGTGAA
GGGGACTGGTTTCCCTGCTGACGGTCCTGTGATGACCAACTCGCTGACCGCTGCGGACTGGTGCAGGTCG
AAGAAGACTTACCCCAACGACAAAACCATCATCAGTACCTTTAAGTGGAGTTACACCACTGGAAATGGCA
AGCGCTACCGGAGCACTGCGCGGACCACCTACACCTTTGCCAAGCCAATGGCGGCTAACTATCTGAAGAA
CCAGCCGATGTACGTGTTCCGTAAGACGGAGCTCAAGCACTCCAAGACCGAGCTCAACTTCAAGGAGTGG
CAAAAGGCCTTTACCGATGTGATGGGCATGGACGAGCTGTACAAGTAGATCCAGCACAGTGGCGGCCGCT
CGACAATCAACCTCTGGATTACAAAATTTGTGAAAGATTGACTGGTATTCTTAACTATGTTGCTCCTTTT
ACGCTATGTGGATACGCTGCTTTAATGCCTTTGTATCATGCTATTGCTTCCCGTATGGCTTTCATTTTCT
CCTCCTTGTATAAATCCTGGTTGCTGTCTCTTTATGAGGAGTTGTGGCCCGTTGTCAGGCAACGTGGCGT
GGTGTGCACTGTGTTTGCTGACGCAACCCCCACTGGTTGGGGCATTGCCACCACCTGTCAGCTCCTTTCC
GGGACTTTCGCTTTCCCCCTCCCTATTGCCACGGCGGAACTCATCGCCGCCTGCCTTGCCCGCTGCTGGA
CAGGGGCTCGGCTGTTGGGCACTGACAATTCCGTGGTGTTGTCGGGGAAGCTGACGTCCTTTCCATGGCT
GCTCGCCTGTGTTGCCACCTGGATTCTGCGCGGGACGTCCTTCTGCTACGTCCCTTCGGCCCTCAATCCA
GCGGACCTTCCTTCCCGCGGCCTGCTGCCGGCTCTGCGGCCTCTTCCGCGTCTTCGCCTTCGCCCTCAGA
CGAGTCGGATCTCCCTTTGGGCCGCCTCCCCGCCTGGAATTCTACCGGGTAGGGGAGGCGCTTTTCCCAA
GGCAGTCTGGAGCATGCGCTTTAGCAGCCCCGCTGGGCACTTGGCGCTACACAAGTGGCCTCTGGCCTCG
CACACATTCCACATCCACCGGTAGGCGCCAACCGGCTCCGTTCTTTGGTGGCCCCTTCGCGCCACCTTCT
ACTCCTCCCCTAGTCAGGAAGTTCCCCCCCGCCCCGCAGCTCGCGTCGTGCAGGACGTGACAAATGGAAG
TAGCACGTCTCACTAGTCTCGTGCAGATGGACAGCACCGCTGAGCAATGGAAGCGGGTAGGCCTTTGGGG
CAGCGGCCAATAGCAGCTTTGCTCCTTCGCTTTCTGGGCTCAGAGGCTGGGAAGGGGTGGGTCCGGGGGC
GGGCTCAGGGGCGGGCTCAGGGGCGGGGCGGGCGCCCGAAGGGCCTCCGGAGGCCCCGCATTCTGCACGC
CTCAAAAGCGCACGTCTGCCGCGCTGTTCTCCTCTTCCTCATCTCCCGGCCTTTCGACCTGCAGCCCAAG
CTTACCATGACCGAGTACAAGCCCACGGTGCGCCTCGCCACCCGCGACGACGTCCCCAGGGCCGTACGCA
CCCTCGCCGCCGCGTTCGCCGACTACCCCGCCACGCGCCACACCGTCGATCCGGACCGCCACATCGAGCG
GGTCACCGAGCTGCAAGAACTCTTCCTCACGCGCGTCGGGCTCGACATCGGCAAGGTGTGGGTCGCGGAC
GACGGCGCCGCGGTGGCGGTCTGGACCACGCCGGAGAGCGTCGAAGCGGGGGCGGTGTTCGCCGAGATCG
GCCCGCGCATGGCCGAGTTGAGCGGTTCCCGGCTGGCCGCGCAGCAACAGATGGAAGGCCTCCTGGCGCC
GCACCGGCCCAAGGAGCCCGCGTGGTTCCTGGCCACCGTCGGCGTCTCGCCCGACCACCAGGGCAAGGGT
CTGGGCAGCGCCGTCGTGCTCCCCGGAGTGGAGGCGGCCGAGCGCGCCGGGGTGCCCGCCTTCCTGGAGA
CCTCCGCGCCCCGCAACCTCCCCTTCTACGAGCGGCTCGGCTTCACCGTCACCGCCGACGTCGAGGTGCC
CGAAGGACCGCGCACCTGGTGCATGACCCGCAAGCCCGGTGCCTGACGCCCGCCCCACGACCCGCAGCGC
CCGACCGAAAGGAGCGCACGACCCCATGCATCTCGAGGGCCCGGTACCTTTAAGACCAATGACTTACAAG
GCAGCTGTAGATCTTAGCCACTTTTTAAAAGAAAAGGGGGGACTGGAAGGGCTAGCTCACTCCCAACGAA
GACAAGATCTGCTTTTTGCTTGTACTGGGTCTCTCTGGTTAGACCAGATCTGAGCCTGGGAGCTCTCTGG
CTAACTAGGGAACCCACTGCTTAAGCCTCAATAAAGCTTGCCTTGAGTGCTTCAAGTAGTGTGTGCCCGT
CTGTTGTGTGACTCTGGTAACTAGAGATCCCTCAGACCCTTTTAGTCAGTGTGGAAAATCTCTAGCAGTA
GTAGTTCATGTCATCTTATTATTCAGTATTTATAACTTGCAAAGAAATGAATATCAGAGAGTGAGAGGAA
CTTGTTTATTGCAGCTTATAATGGTTACAAATAAAGCAATAGCATCACAAATTTCACAAATAAAGCATTT
TTTTCACTGCATTCTAGTTGTGGTTTGTCCAAACTCATCAATGTATCTTATCATGTCTGGCTCTAGCTAT
CCCGCCCCTAACTCCGCCCATCCCGCCCCTAACTCCGCCCAGTTCCGCCCATTCTCCGCCCCATGGCTGA
CTAATTTTTTTTATTTATGCAGAGGCCGAGGCCGCCTCGGCCTCTGAGCTATTCCAGAAGTAGTGAGGAG
GCTTTTTTGGAGGCCTAGGGACGTACCCAATTCGCCCTATAGTGAGTCGTATTACGCGCGCTCACTGGCC
GTCGTTTTACAACGTCGTGACTGGGAAAACCCTGGCGTTACCCAACTTAATCGCCTTGCAGCACATCCCC
CTTTCGCCAGCTGGCGTAATAGCGAAGAGGCCCGCACCGATCGCCCTTCCCAACAGTTGCGCAGCCTGAA
TGGCGAATGGG
[124 nt withheld, positions 9392-9515]
C
[91 nt withheld, positions 9517-9607]
A
[49 nt withheld, positions 9609-9657]
CCTTTGACGTTGGAGTCCACGTTCTTT
[37 nt withheld, positions 9685-9721]
ACCCTATCTCGGTCTATTCTTTTGATTTATAAGGGATTTTGCCGATTTCGGCCTATTGGTTAAAAAATGA
GCTGATTTAACAAAAATTTAACGCGAATTTTAACAAAATATTAACGCTTACAATTTAGGTGGCACTTTTC
GGGGAAATGTGCGCGGAACCCCTATTTGTTTATTTTTCTAAATACATTCAAATATGTATCCGCTCATGAG
ACAATAACCCTGATAAATGCTTCAATAATATTGAAAAAGGAAGAGTATGAGTATTCAACATTTCCGTGTC
GCCCTTATTCCCTTTTTTGCGGCATTTTGCCTTCCTGTTTTTGCTCACCCAGAAACGCTGGTGAAAGTAA
AAGATGCTGAAGATCAGTTGGGTGCACGAGTGGGTTACATCGAACTGGATCTCAACAGCGGTAAGATCCT
TGAGAGTTTTCGCCCCGAAGAACGTTTTCCAATGATGAGCACTTTTAAAGTTCTGCTATGTGGCGCGGTA
TTATCCCGTATTGACGCCGGGCAAGAGCAACTCGGTCGCCGCATACACTATTCTCAGAATGACTTGGTTG
AGTACTCACCAGTCACAGAAAAGCATCTTACGGATGGCATGACAGTAAGAGAATTATGCAGTGCTGCCAT
AACCATGAGTGATAACACTGCGGCCAACTTACTTCTGACAACGATCGGAGGACCGAAGGAGCTAACCGCT
TTTTTGCACAACATGGGGGATCATGTAACTCGCCTTGATCGTTGGGAACCGGAGCTGAATGAAGCCATAC
CAAACGACGAGCGTGACACCACGATGCCTGTAGCAATGGCAACAACGTTGCGCAAACTATTAACTGGCGA
ACTACTTACTCTAGCTTCCCGGCAACAATTAATAGACTGGATGGAGGCGGATAAAGTTGCAGGACCACTT
CTGCGCTCGGCCCTTCCGGCTGGCTGGTTTATTGCTGATAAATCTGGAGCCGGTGAGCGTGGGTCTCGCG
GTATCATTGCAGCACTGGGGCCAGATGGTAAGCCCTCCCGTATCGTAGTTATCTACACGACGGGGAGTCA
GGCAACTATGGATGAACGAAATAGACAGATCGCTGAGATAGGTGCCTCACTGATTAAGCATTGGTAACTG
TCAGACCAAGTTTACTCATATATACTTTAGATTGATTTAAAACTTCATTTTTAATTTAAAAGGATCTAGG
TGAAGATCCTTTTTGATAATCTCATGACCAAAATCCCTTAACGTGAGTTTTCGTTCCACTGAGCGTCAGA
CCCCGTAGAAAAGATCAAAGGATCTTC
Features (pLannotate 1.2.2; 29 found; start..end, strand, type, name):
      1..589     +  rep_origin     ori: high-copy-number ColE1/pMB1/pBR322/pUC origin of replication
    772..864     +  CDS            lacI (fragment): lac repressor; lacI; The lac repressor binds to the lac operator to inhibit transcription in E. coli. This inhibition can be relieved by adding lactose or isopropyl-β-D-thiogalactopyranoside (IPTG).
    877..898     +  protein_bind   CAP binding site: CAP binding activates transcription in the presence of cAMP. E. coli catabolite activator protein
    913..943     +  promoter       lac promoter: promoter for the E. coli lac operon
    947..969     +  protein_bind   lac operator (fragment): The lac repressor binds to the lac operator to inhibit transcription in E. coli. This inhibition can be relieved by adding lactose or isopropyl-β-D-thiogalactopyranoside (IPTG). lac repressor encoded by lacI
   1012..1030    +  promoter       T3 promoter: promoter for bacteriophage T3 RNA polymerase
   1058..1284    +  promoter       RSV promoter: Rous sarcoma virus enhancer/promoter
   1285..1465    +  LTR            5' LTR (truncated): truncated 5' long terminal repeat (LTR) from HIV-1
   1512..1637    +  misc_feature   HIV-1 Ψ: packaging signal of human immunodeficiency virus type 1
   1621..1984    +  CDS            HIV-1 gag (fragment): gag protein from human immunodeficiency virus 1; gag
   2130..2363    +  misc_feature   RRE: The Rev response element (RRE) of HIV-1 allows for Rev-dependent mRNA export from the nucleus to the cytoplasm.
   2740..2840    +  CDS            Rev (fragment): human immunodeficiency virus 1 (HIV-1) Rev protein; rev; enhances nuclear export of unspliced and incompletely spliced viral mRNAs
   2859..2975    +  misc_feature   cPPT/CTS: central polypurine tract and central termination sequence of HIV-1
   2998..3301    +  enhancer       CMV enhancer: human cytomegalovirus immediate early enhancer
   3302..3505    +  promoter       CMV promoter: human cytomegalovirus (CMV) immediate early promoter
   3606..5978    +  CDS            MFSD6: MFSD6_HUMAN - Also known as MMR2. Experimental evidence at protein level: Swiss-Prot protein existence level 1. From Homo sapiens (Human).
   5991..6697    +  CDS            mNeonGreen (fragment): bright monomeric yellow-green fluorescent protein derived from LanYFP (Shaner et al., 2013)
   6725..7313    +  misc_feature   WPRE: woodchuck hepatitis virus posttranscriptional regulatory element
   7327..7826    +  promoter       PGK promoter: mouse phosphoglycerate kinase 1 promoter
   7847..8446    +  CDS            PuroR: puromycin N-acetyltransferase; pac from Streptomyces alboniger; confers resistance to puromycin
   8514..8651    +  CDS            nef (fragment): NEF_HV1LA - Experimental evidence at protein level: Swiss-Prot protein existence level 1. Extracellular Nef protein targets CD4(+) T-lymphocytes for apoptosis by interacting with CXCR4 surface receptors. From Human immunodeficiency virus type 1 group M subtype B (isolate Lai) (HIV-1).
   8637..8817    +  LTR            5' LTR (truncated): truncated 5' long terminal repeat (LTR) from HIV-1
   8889..9010    +  polyA_signal   SV40 poly(A) signal: SV40 polyadenylation signal
   9050..9185    +  rep_origin     SV40 ori: SV40 origin of replication
   9206..9224    -  promoter       T7 promoter: promoter for bacteriophage T7 RNA polymerase
   9232..9387    +  CDS            lacZα (fragment): LacZα fragment of β-galactosidase; lacZ fragment
   9392..9820    +  rep_origin     f1 ori (sequence partly withheld): f1 bacteriophage origin of replication; arrow indicates direction of (+) strand synthesis
   9873..9977    +  promoter       AmpR promoter: bla
   9978..10838   +  CDS            AmpR: β-lactamase; bla; confers resistance to ampicillin, carbenicillin, and related antibiotics
