[The description below was written by a language model from this plasmid's Addgene catalogue record and pLannotate feature annotations shown in this document.]
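Description:
pLenti-CMV-MFSD6-mNeon-Puro is an HIV-1-based lentiviral transfer plasmid of about 11 kb, built on the pLenti-CMV-Puro-DEST backbone by Gibson assembly. It is used to make mammalian cell lines that stably express human MFSD6 fused to a fluorescent protein. In bacteria it is maintained through a high-copy ColE1/pUC-type origin and selected with ampicillin via the β-lactamase gene. The backbone also carries an f1 origin, an SV40 origin, and remnants of a lac/lacZα cloning region flanked by T3 and T7 promoters.

The viral portion has a third-generation-style layout. An RSV promoter drives a truncated 5' LTR, so genomic RNA can be made in packaging cells without Tat. This is followed by the Ψ packaging signal with a short stretch of gag, the Rev response element for Rev-dependent nuclear export, and the cPPT/CTS, which aids nuclear import of the reverse-transcribed genome. Downstream, the CMV immediate-early enhancer and promoter drive the MFSD6 coding sequence joined at its C terminus to mNeonGreen, a bright monomeric yellow-green fluorescent protein. A WPRE after the fusion enhances transcript expression. A separate mouse PGK promoter drives puromycin N-acetyltransferase, allowing transduced cells to be selected with puromycin. The cassette ends with a second truncated LTR, labelled by the annotation software as a 5' LTR but sitting in the 3' position, and an SV40 polyadenylation signal.

The associated publication identifies MFSD6 as an entry receptor for enterovirus D68. The tagged construct therefore suits restoring or overexpressing the receptor in cells while tracking its expression and localisation by fluorescence.
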