Addgene plasmid #239955: pLenti-CMV-MFSD6-mNeon-Puro
Purpose: Lentiviral vector to generate mNeon-tagged MFSD6 stable expressing cell line under CMV promoter
Depositing lab: Jan Carette. Depositing organization: Stanford University. Publication: MFSD6 is an entry receptor for enterovirus D68. Varanese L, Xu L, Peters CE, Pintilie G, Roberts DS, Raj S, Liu M, Ooi YS, Diep J, Qiao W, Richards CM, Callaway J, Bertozzi CR, Jabs S, de Vries E, van Kuppeveld FJM, Nagamine CM, Chiu W, Carette JE. Nature. 2025 Mar 25. doi: 10.1038/s41586-025-08908-0. PubMed 40132641.
Backbone
  Vector backbone: pLenti-CMV-Puro-DEST
  Vector type: Mammalian Expression, Lentiviral
  Selectable markers: Puromycin
Growth in bacteria
  Bacterial resistance: Ampicillin, 100 μg/mL
  Growth temperature: 30°C
  Growth strain: NEB Stable
  Copy number: High Copy
Gene/Insert
  Gene/Insert name: MFSD6-mNeon
  Species: H. sapiens (human)
  Tag / fusion protein: mNeon (C terminal on insert)
  Cloning method: Gibson Cloning
Terms and licenses: Academic/Nonprofit Terms; Industry Terms: Not Available to Industry
How to cite: pLenti-CMV-MFSD6-mNeon-Puro was a gift from Jan Carette (Addgene plasmid # 239955 ; http://n2t.net/addgene:239955 ; RRID:Addgene_239955)
